>Addgene plasmid #54121 | mEmerald-Homer1-N-18 | depositor partial sequence | sequence record 84290 | insert sequence
ACAATTGCTAGTGACGTCAGATCCGCTAGCGCCACCATGGGGGAACAACCTATCTTCAGCACTCGAGCTC
ATGTCTTCCAGATCGACCCAAACACAAAGAAGAACTGGGTACCCACCAGCAAGCATGCAGTTACTGTGTC
TTATTTCTATGACAGCACAAGGAATGTGTATAGGATAATCAGTTTAGACGGCTCAAAGGCAATAATAAAT
AGCACCATCACTCCAAACATGACATTTACTAAAACATCTCAAAAGTTTGGCCAATGGGCTGATAGCCGGG
CAAACACTGTTTATGGACTGGGATTCTCCTCTGAGCATCATCTCTCAAAATTTGCAGAAAAGTTTCAGGA
ATTTAAAGAAGCTGCTCGGCTGGCAAAGGAGAAGTCGCAGGAGAAGATGGAACTGACCAGTACCCCTTCA
CAGGAATCAGCAGGAGGAGATCTTCAGTCTCCTTTAACACCAGAAAGTATCAATGGGACAGATGATGAGA
GAACACCCGATGTGACACAGAACTCAGAGCCAAGGGCTGAGCCAGCTCAGAATGCATTGCCATTTTCACA
TAGTGCCGGGGATCGAACCCAGGGCCTCTCTCATGCTAGTTCAGCCATCAGCAAACACTGGGAGGCTGAA
CTAGCCACGCTCAAGGGGAACAATGCCAAGCTCACCGCAGCGCTGCTGGAGTCCACTGCCAACGTGAAGC
AGTGGAAGCAACAGCTGGCTGCCTACCAGGAGGAGGCAGAGCGGCTGCACAAGCGGGTCACGGAGCTGGA
ATGTGTTAGTAGTCAAGCAAACGCGGTGCACAGCCACAAGACAGAGCTGAGTCAGACAGTGCAGGAGCTG
GAAGAGACCCTAAAAGTAAAGGAAGAGGAAATAGAAAGATTAAAACAAGAAATTGATAACGCCAGAGAAC
TTCAAGAACAGAGGGACTCTTTGACTCAGAAACTACAGGAAGTTGAGATTCGAAATAAAGACCTGGAGGG
GCAGCTGTCGGAGCTGGAGCAGCGCCTGGAGAAGAGCCAGAGCGAGCAGGACGCTTTCCGCAGTAACCTG
AAGACTCTCCTAGAGATTCTGGACGGGAAAATATTTGAACTAACAGAATTGCGGGATAATTTGGCCAAGC
TACTAGAATGCAGCGGGTCCAGCGGTTCTAGCGGCTCCGGGAGTGGAGGGGATCCACCGGTCGCCACCAT
GGTGAGCAAGGGCGAGGAGCTGTTCACCGGGGTGGTGCCCATCCTGGTCGAGCTGGACGGCGACGTAAAC
GGCCACAAGTTCAGCGTGTCCGGCGAGGGCGAGGGCGATGCCACCTACGGCAAGCTGACCCTGAAGTTCA
TCTGCACCACCGGCAAGCTGCCCGTGCCCTGGCCCACCCTCGTGACCACCTTGACCTACGGCGTGCAGTG
CTTCGCCCGCTACCCCGACCACATGAAGCAGCACGACTTCTTCAAGTCCGCCATGCCCGAAGGCTACGTC
CAGGAGCGCACCATCTTCTTCAAGGACGACGGCAACTACAAGACCCGCGCCGAGGTGAAGTTCGAGGGCG
ACACCCTGGTGAACCGCATCGAGCTGAAGGGCATCGACTTCAAGGAGGACGGCAACATCCTGGGGCACAA
GCTGGAGTACAACTACAACAGCCACAAGGTCTATATCACCGCCGACAAGCAGAAGAACGGCATCAAGGTG
AACTTCAAGACCCGCCACAACATCGAGGACGGCAGCGTGCAGCTCGCCGACCACTACCAGCAGAACACCC
CCATCGGCGACGGCCCCGTGCTGCTGCCCGACAACCACTACCTGAGCACCCAGTCCAAGCTGAGCAAAGA
CCCCAACGAGAAGCGCGATCACATGGTCCTGCTGGAGTTCGTGACCGCCGCCGGGATCACTCTCGGCATG
GACGAGCTGTACAAGTAAGCGGCCGCGACTCTAGATCATAATCAGCCATACCACAATTTGTAGGAGGTA
