>Addgene plasmid #54121 | mEmerald-Homer1-N-18 | addgene partial sequence | sequence record 91795 | EGFP-N 5'-CGTCGCCGTCCAGCTCGACCAG-3'
CCTTGCTCACCATGGTGGCGACCGGTGGATCCCCTCCACTCCCGGAGCCGCTAGAACCGCTGGACCCGCT
GCATTCTAGTAGCTTGGCCAAATTATCCCGCAATTCTGTTAGTTCAAATATTTTCCCGTCCAGAATCTCT
AGGAGAGTCTTCAGGTTACTGCGGAAAGCGTCCTGCTCGCTCTGGCTCTTCTCCAGGCGCTGCTCCAGCT
CCGACAGCTGCCCCTCCAGGTCTTTATTTCGAATCTCAACTTCCTGTAGTTTCTGAGTCAAAGAGTCCCT
CTGTTCTTGAAGTTCTCTGGCGTTATCAATTTCTTGTTTTAATCTTTCTATTTCCTCTTCCTTTACTTTT
AGGGTCTCTTCCAGCTCCTGCACTGTCTGACTCAGCTCTGTCTTGTGGCTGTGCACCGCGTTTGCTTGAC
TACTAACACATTCCAGCTCCGTGACCCGCTTGTGCAGCCGCTCTGCCTCCTCCTGGTAGGCAGCCAGCTG
TTGCTTCCACTGCTTCACGTTGGCAGTGGACTCCAGCAGCGCTGCGGTGAGCTTGGCATTGTTCCCCTTG
AGCGTGGCTAGTTCAGCCTCCCAGTGTTTGCTGATGGCTGAACTAGCATGAGAGAGGCCCTGGGTTCGAT
CCCCGGCACTATGTGAAAATGGCAATGCATTCTGAGCTGGCTCAGCCCTTGGCTCTGAGTTCTGTGTCAC
ATCGGGTGTTCTCTCATCATCTGTCCCATTGATACTTTCTGGTGTTAAAGGAGACTGAAGATCTCCTCCT
GCTGATTCCTGTGAAGGGGTACTGGTCAGTTCCATCTTCTCCTGCGACTTCTCCTTTGCCAGCCGAGCAG
CTTCTTTAAATTCCTGAAACTTTTCTGCAA
