[The description below was written by a language model from this plasmid's Addgene catalogue record.]
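Description:
mEmerald-Homer1-N-18 is a mammalian expression plasmid built on the mEmerald-N1 backbone (about 4.75 kb without the insert), designed to produce a fluorescently labelled version of rat (Rattus norvegicus) Homer1, also known as Vesl-1. The Homer1 coding sequence sits downstream of the CMV promoter, a strong constitutive promoter for mammalian cells, and is fused in frame to mEmerald carried on the backbone, so the fluorescent protein lies at the C terminus of Homer1. The "N-18" in the name probably refers to the N1-style arrangement and a linker between the two partners, but the record does not state this, and the cloning method is listed as unknown. An SV40 polyadenylation region downstream of the fusion is implied by the listed 3′ sequencing primer.

The plasmid is maintained at high copy number in E. coli under kanamycin selection. It also carries a neomycin resistance marker, which allows G418 selection of stably transfected mammalian cells. No feature table accompanies the record, so the origin of replication and other backbone elements are not itemised.

mEmerald is a bright green GFP derivative, recorded here with excitation at 487 nm and emission at 509 nm. The depositor classifies the fusion as a localization marker in the "membrane adaptor" category, which fits Homer1's role as a scaffolding protein. The construct is suited to transient or stable expression in cultured mammalian cells for visualizing the distribution and dynamics of Homer1 by live- or fixed-cell fluorescence microscopy.
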