Addgene plasmid #54121: mEmerald-Homer1-N-18
Purpose: Localization: Membrane Adaptor, Excitation: 487, Emission: 509
Depositing lab: Michael Davidson. Depositing organization: Florida State University, Tallahassee.
Backbone
  Vector backbone: mEmerald-N1
  Backbone size w/o insert (bp): 4750
  Vector type: Mammalian Expression
  Selectable markers: Neomycin (select with G418)
Growth in bacteria
  Bacterial resistance: Kanamycin, 50 μg/mL
  Growth temperature: 37°C
  Growth strain: DH5alpha
  Copy number: High Copy
Gene/Insert
  Gene/Insert name: Homer1 (alt name: NM_031707.1)
  Species: R. norvegicus (rat)
  Entrez Gene: Homer1 (a.k.a. HOMER1F, Vesl-1)
  Promoter: CMV
  Tag / fusion protein: mEmerald (C terminal on backbone)
  Cloning method: Unknown
  Sequencing primers: 5′ CMV-F; 3′ SV40pA-R
Terms and licenses: Academic/Nonprofit Terms; Industry Terms
Depositor comments: . Excitation = 487; Emission = 509. Localization data: Membrane Adaptor
How to cite: mEmerald-Homer1-N-18 was a gift from Michael Davidson (Addgene plasmid # 54121 ; http://n2t.net/addgene:54121 ; RRID:Addgene_54121)
